LOCUS       Exported 5655 bp ds-DNA circular SYN 13-MAY-2021
DEFINITION  Expresses GFP tagged Tac mutant in mammalian cells. The five
            O-glycosylation sites in the stem region are mutated, and the stem
            region of CD8a is inserted between GFP and Tac(5A)..
ACCESSION   .
VERSION     .
KEYWORDS    GFP-Cstem-Tac(5A)
SOURCE      synthetic DNA construct
  ORGANISM  synthetic DNA construct
REFERENCE   1 (bases 1 to 5655)
  AUTHORS   Sun X, Tie HC, Chen B, Lu L
  TITLE     Glycans function as a Golgi export signal to promote the
            constitutive exocytic trafficking.
  JOURNAL   J Biol Chem. 2020 Aug 21. pii: RA120.014476. doi:
            10.1074/jbc.RA120.014476.
  PUBMED    32826314
REFERENCE   2 (bases 1 to 5655)
  AUTHORS   .
  TITLE     Direct Submission
  JOURNAL   Exported May 13, 2021 from SnapGene Server 1.1.58
            http://www.snapgene.com
FEATURES             Location/Qualifiers
     source          1..5655
                     /organism="synthetic DNA construct"
                     /mol_type="other DNA"
     enhancer        61..364
                     /label=CMV enhancer
                     /note="human cytomegalovirus immediate early enhancer"
     promoter        365..568
                     /label=CMV promoter
                     /note="human cytomegalovirus (CMV) immediate early
                     promoter"
     primer_bind     519..539
                     /label=CMV-F
                     /note="Human CMV immediate early promoter, forward primer"
     regulatory      597..606
                     /regulatory_class="other"
                     /note="vertebrate consensus sequence for strong initiation
                     of translation (Kozak, 1987)"
     CDS             672..1388
                     /codon_start=1
                     /product="enhanced GFP"
                     /label=EGFP
                     /translation="MVSKGEELFTGVVPILVELDGDVNGHKFSVSGEGEGDATYGKLTL
                     KFICTTGKLPVPWPTLVTTLTYGVQCFSRYPDHMKQHDFFKSAMPEGYVQERTIFFKDD
                     GNYKTRAEVKFEGDTLVNRIELKGIDFKEDGNILGHKLEYNYNSHNVYIMADKQKNGIK
                     VNFKIRHNIEDGSVQLADHYQQNTPIGDGPVLLPDNHYLSTQSALSKDPNEKRDHMVLL
                     EFVTAAGITLGMDELYK"
     CDS             672..1388
                     /codon_start=1
                     /product="the original enhanced GFP (Yang et al., 1996)"
                     /label=EGFP
                     /note="mammalian codon-optimized"
                     /translation="MVSKGEELFTGVVPILVELDGDVNGHKFSVSGEGEGDATYGKLTL
                     KFICTTGKLPVPWPTLVTTLTYGVQCFSRYPDHMKQHDFFKSAMPEGYVQERTIFFKDD
                     GNYKTRAEVKFEGDTLVNRIELKGIDFKEDGNILGHKLEYNYNSHNVYIMADKQKNGIK
                     VNFKIRHNIEDGSVQLADHYQQNTPIGDGPVLLPDNHYLSTQSALSKDPNEKRDHMVLL
                     EFVTAAGITLGMDELYK"
     primer_bind     complement(717..738)
                     /label=EGFP-N
                     /note="EGFP, reverse primer"
     primer_bind     complement(978..997)
                     /label=EXFP-R
                     /note="For distinguishing EGFP variants, reverse primer"
     primer_bind     1325..1346
                     /label=EGFP-C
                     /note="EGFP, forward primer"
     polyA_signal    2443..2564
                     /label=SV40 poly(A) signal
                     /note="SV40 polyadenylation signal"
     primer_bind     complement(2480..2499)
                     /label=SV40pA-R
                     /note="SV40 polyA, reverse primer"
     primer_bind     2534..2553
                     /label=EBV-rev
                     /note="SV40 polyA terminator, reverse primer"
     rep_origin      complement(2571..3026)
                     /direction=LEFT
                     /label=f1 ori
                     /note="f1 bacteriophage origin of replication; arrow
                     indicates direction of (+) strand synthesis"
     primer_bind     complement(2708..2729)
                     /label=F1ori-F
                     /note="F1 origin, forward primer"
     primer_bind     2920..2939
                     /label=F1ori-R
                     /note="F1 origin, reverse primer"
     promoter        3053..3157
                     /gene="bla"
                     /label=AmpR promoter
     promoter        3159..3516
                     /label=SV40 promoter
                     /note="SV40 enhancer and early promoter"
     primer_bind     complement(3182..3202)
                     /label=pBABE 3'
                     /note="SV40 enhancer, reverse primer for pBABE vectors"
     rep_origin      3367..3502
                     /label=SV40 ori
                     /note="SV40 origin of replication"
     primer_bind     3429..3448
                     /label=SV40pro-F
                     /note="SV40 promoter/origin, forward primer"
     CDS             3551..4345
                     /codon_start=1
                     /gene="aph(3')-II (or nptII)"
                     /product="aminoglycoside phosphotransferase from Tn5"
                     /label=NeoR/KanR
                     /note="confers resistance to neomycin, kanamycin, and G418
                     (Geneticin(R))"
                     /translation="MIEQDGLHAGSPAAWVERLFGYDWAQQTIGCSDAAVFRLSAQGRP
                     VLFVKTDLSGALNELQDEAARLSWLATTGVPCAAVLDVVTEAGRDWLLLGEVPGQDLLS
                     SHLAPAEKVSIMADAMRRLHTLDPATCPFDHQAKHRIERARTRMEAGLVDQDDLDEEHQ
                     GLAPAELFARLKASMPDGEDLVVTHGDACLPNIMVENGRFSGFIDCGRLGVADRYQDIA
                     LATRDIAEELGGEWADRFLVLYGIAAPDSQRIAFYRLLDEFF"
     primer_bind     complement(3605..3624)
                     /label=Neo-R
                     /note="Neomycin resistance gene, reverse primer"
     primer_bind     4215..4234
                     /label=Neo-F
                     /note="Neomycin resistance gene, forward primer"
     primer_bind     complement(4533..4552)
                     /label=TK-pA-R
                     /note="Thymidine kinase polyA, reverse primer"
     polyA_signal    4577..4624
                     /label=HSV TK poly(A) signal
                     /note="herpes simplex virus thymidine kinase
                     polyadenylation signal (Cole and Stacy, 1985)"
     rep_origin      4953..5541
                     /direction=RIGHT
                     /label=ori
                     /note="high-copy-number ColE1/pMB1/pBR322/pUC origin of
                     replication"
     primer_bind     5442..5461
                     /label=pBR322ori-F
                     /note="pBR322 origin, forward primer"
ORIGIN
        1 tagttattaa tagtaatcaa ttacggggtc attagttcat agcccatata tggagttccg
       61 cgttacataa cttacggtaa atggcccgcc tggctgaccg cccaacgacc cccgcccatt
      121 gacgtcaata atgacgtatg ttcccatagt aacgccaata gggactttcc attgacgtca
      181 atgggtggag tatttacggt aaactgccca cttggcagta catcaagtgt atcatatgcc
      241 aagtacgccc cctattgacg tcaatgacgg taaatggccc gcctggcatt atgcccagta
      301 catgacctta tgggactttc ctacttggca gtacatctac gtattagtca tcgctattac
      361 catggtgatg cggttttggc agtacatcaa tgggcgtgga tagcggtttg actcacgggg
      421 atttccaagt ctccacccca ttgacgtcaa tgggagtttg ttttggcacc aaaatcaacg
      481 ggactttcca aaatgtcgta acaactccgc cccattgacg caaatgggcg gtaggcgtgt
      541 acggtgggag gtctatataa gcagagctgg tttagtgaac cgtcagatcc gctagcgcca
      601 ccatggattc atacctgctg atgtggggac tgctcacgtt catcatggtg cctggctgcc
      661 aggcaaccgg tatggtgagc aagggcgagg agctgttcac cggggtggtg cccatcctgg
      721 tcgagctgga cggcgacgta aacggccaca agttcagcgt gtccggcgag ggcgagggcg
      781 atgccaccta cggcaagctg accctgaagt tcatctgcac caccggcaag ctgcccgtgc
      841 cctggcccac cctcgtgacc accctgacct acggcgtgca gtgcttcagc cgctaccccg
      901 accacatgaa gcagcacgac ttcttcaagt ccgccatgcc cgaaggctac gtccaggagc
      961 gcaccatctt cttcaaggac gacggcaact acaagacccg cgccgaggtg aagttcgagg
     1021 gcgacaccct ggtgaaccgc atcgagctga agggcatcga cttcaaggag gacggcaaca
     1081 tcctggggca caagctggag tacaactaca acagccacaa cgtctatatc atggccgaca
     1141 agcagaagaa cggcatcaag gtgaacttca agatccgcca caacatcgag gacggcagcg
     1201 tgcagctcgc cgaccactac cagcagaaca cccccatcgg cgacggcccc gtgctgctgc
     1261 ccgacaacca ctacctgagc acccagtccg ccctgagcaa agaccccaac gagaagcgcg
     1321 atcacatggt cctgctggag ttcgtgaccg ccgccgggat cactctcggc atggacgagc
     1381 tgtacaagct cgagccagcg aagcccacca cgacgccagc gccgcgacca ccaacaccgg
     1441 cgcccaccat cgcgtcgcag cccctgtccc tgcgcccaga ggcgtgccgg ccagcggcgg
     1501 ggggcgcagt gcacacgagg gggctggagc tctgtgacga tgacccgcca gagatcccac
     1561 acgccacatt caaagccatg gcctacaagg aaggaaccat gttgaactgt gaatgcaaga
     1621 gaggtttccg cagaataaaa agcgggtcac tctatatgct ctgtacagga aactctagcc
     1681 actcgtcctg ggacaaccaa tgtcaatgca caagctctgc cactcggaac acaacgaaac
     1741 aagtgacacc tcaacctgaa gaacagaaag aaaggaaaac cacagaaatg caaagtccaa
     1801 tgcagccagt ggaccaagcg agccttccag gtcactgcag ggaacctcca ccatgggaaa
     1861 atgaagccac agagagaatt tatcatttcg tggtggggca gatggtttat tatcagtgcg
     1921 tccagggata cagggctcta cacagaggtc ctgctgagag cgtctgcaaa atgacccacg
     1981 ggaagacaag gtggacccag ccccagctca tatgcacagg tgaaatggag accagtcagt
     2041 ttccaggtga agagaagcct caggcaagcc ccgaaggccg tcctgagagt gagacttcct
     2101 gcctcgtcac aacagcagat tttcaaatac aggcagaaat ggctgcagcc atggagacgt
     2161 ccatatttgc agcagagtac caggtagcag tggccggctg tgttttcctg ctgatcagcg
     2221 tcctcctcct gagtgggctc acctggcagc ggagacagag gaagagtaga agaacaatct
     2281 aggaattctg cagtcgacgg taccgcgggc ccgggatcca ccggatctag ataactgatc
     2341 ataatcagcc ataccacatt tgtagaggtt ttacttgctt taaaaaacct cccacacctc
     2401 cccctgaacc tgaaacataa aatgaatgca attgttgttg ttaacttgtt tattgcagct
     2461 tataatggtt acaaataaag caatagcatc acaaatttca caaataaagc atttttttca
     2521 ctgcattcta gttgtggttt gtccaaactc atcaatgtat cttaacgcgt aaattgtaag
     2581 cgttaatatt ttgttaaaat tcgcgttaaa tttttgttaa atcagctcat tttttaacca
     2641 ataggccgaa atcggcaaaa tcccttataa atcaaaagaa tagaccgaga tagggttgag
     2701 tgttgttcca gtttggaaca agagtccact attaaagaac gtggactcca acgtcaaagg
     2761 nnnnnnnnnn nnnnnnnnnn nnnnnnnnnn nnnnnnnnnn nnnnnnnnnt nnnnnnnnnn
     2821 nnnnnnnnnn nnnnnnnnnn nnnnnnnnnn nnnnnnnnnn nnnnnnnnnn nnnnnnnnnn
     2881 nnnnnnnnnn nnnnnnnnnn ngnnnnnnnn nnnnnnnnnn nnnnnnnnnn nnnnnnnnnn
     2941 nnnnnnnnnn nnnnnnnnnn nnnnnnnnnn nnnnnnnnnn nnnnnnnnnn nnnnnnnnnn
     3001 nnnnnnnnnn nnnnnnnnnn nnnnnncagg tggcactttt cggggaaatg tgcgcggaac
     3061 ccctatttgt ttatttttct aaatacattc aaatatgtat ccgctcatga gacaataacc
     3121 ctgataaatg cttcaataat attgaaaaag gaagagtcct gaggcggaaa gaaccagctg
     3181 tggaatgtgt gtcagttagg gtgtggaaag tccccaggct ccccagcagg cagaagtatg
     3241 caaagcatgc atctcaatta gtcagcaacc aggtgtggaa agtccccagg ctccccagca
     3301 ggcagaagta tgcaaagcat gcatctcaat tagtcagcaa ccatagtccc gcccctaact
     3361 ccgcccatcc cgcccctaac tccgcccagt tccgcccatt ctccgcccca tggctgacta
     3421 atttttttta tttatgcaga ggccgaggcc gcctcggcct ctgagctatt ccagaagtag
     3481 tgaggaggct tttttggagg cctaggcttt tgcaaagatc gatcaagaga caggatgagg
     3541 atcgtttcgc atgattgaac aagatggatt gcacgcaggt tctccggccg cttgggtgga
     3601 gaggctattc ggctatgact gggcacaaca gacaatcggc tgctctgatg ccgccgtgtt
     3661 ccggctgtca gcgcaggggc gcccggttct ttttgtcaag accgacctgt ccggtgccct
     3721 gaatgaactg caagacgagg cagcgcggct atcgtggctg gccacgacgg gcgttccttg
     3781 cgcagctgtg ctcgacgttg tcactgaagc gggaagggac tggctgctat tgggcgaagt
     3841 gccggggcag gatctcctgt catctcacct tgctcctgcc gagaaagtat ccatcatggc
     3901 tgatgcaatg cggcggctgc atacgcttga tccggctacc tgcccattcg accaccaagc
     3961 gaaacatcgc atcgagcgag cacgtactcg gatggaagcc ggtcttgtcg atcaggatga
     4021 tctggacgaa gagcatcagg ggctcgcgcc agccgaactg ttcgccaggc tcaaggcgag
     4081 catgcccgac ggcgaggatc tcgtcgtgac ccatggcgat gcctgcttgc cgaatatcat
     4141 ggtggaaaat ggccgctttt ctggattcat cgactgtggc cggctgggtg tggcggaccg
     4201 ctatcaggac atagcgttgg ctacccgtga tattgctgaa gagcttggcg gcgaatgggc
     4261 tgaccgcttc ctcgtgcttt acggtatcgc cgctcccgat tcgcagcgca tcgccttcta
     4321 tcgccttctt gacgagttct tctgagcggg actctggggt tcgaaatgac cgaccaagcg
     4381 acgcccaacc tgccatcacg agatttcgat tccaccgccg ccttctatga aaggttgggc
     4441 ttcggaatcg ttttccggga cgccggctgg atgatcctcc agcgcgggga tctcatgctg
     4501 gagttcttcg cccaccctag ggggaggcta actgaaacac ggaaggagac aataccggaa
     4561 ggaacccgcg ctatgacggc aataaaaaga cagaataaaa cgcacggtgt tgggtcgttt
     4621 gttcataaac gcggggttcg gtcccagggc tggcactctg tcgatacccc accgagaccc
     4681 cattggggcc aatacgcccg cgtttcttcc ttttccccac cccacccccc aagttcgggt
     4741 gaaggcccag ggctcgcagc caacgtcggg gcggcaggcc ctgccatagc ctcaggttac
     4801 tcatatatac tttagattga tttaaaactt catttttaat ttaaaaggat ctaggtgaag
     4861 atcctttttg ataatctcat gaccaaaatc ccttaacgtg agttttcgtt ccactgagcg
     4921 tcagaccccg tagaaaagat caaaggatct tcttgagatc ctttttttct gcgcgtaatc
     4981 tgctgcttgc aaacaaaaaa accaccgcta ccagcggtgg tttgtttgcc ggatcaagag
     5041 ctaccaactc tttttccgaa ggtaactggc ttcagcagag cgcagatacc aaatactgtt
     5101 cttctagtgt agccgtagtt aggccaccac ttcaagaact ctgtagcacc gcctacatac
     5161 ctcgctctgc taatcctgtt accagtggct gctgccagtg gcgataagtc gtgtcttacc
     5221 gggttggact caagacgata gttaccggat aaggcgcagc ggtcgggctg aacggggggt
     5281 tcgtgcacac agcccagctt ggagcgaacg acctacaccg aactgagata cctacagcgt
     5341 gagctatgag aaagcgccac gcttcccgaa gggagaaagg cggacaggta tccggtaagc
     5401 ggcagggtcg gaacaggaga gcgcacgagg gagcttccag ggggaaacgc ctggtatctt
     5461 tatagtcctg tcgggtttcg ccacctctga cttgagcgtc gatttttgtg atgctcgtca
     5521 ggggggcgga gcctatggaa aaacgccagc aacgcggcct ttttacggtt cctggccttt
     5581 tgctggcctt ttgctcacat gttctttcct gcgttatccc ctgattctgt ggataaccgt
     5641 attaccgcca tgcat
//
